Addgene plasmid #117268: MSCV-Lrrc40-trunc-IRES-BFP
Purpose: Retroviral overexpression of Lrrc40 - truncated version with seemingly same DE genes in Th2 as MSCV-Lrrc40-IRES-BFP
Depositing lab: Sarah Teichmann. Depositing organization: Wellcome Sanger Institute. Publication: Genome-wide CRISPR Screens in T Helper Cells Reveal Pervasive Crosstalk between Activation and Differentiation. Henriksson J, Chen X, Gomes T, Ullah U, Meyer KB, Miragaia R, Duddy G, Pramanik J, Yusa K, Lahesmaa R, Teichmann SA. Cell. 2019 Jan 7. pii: S0092-8674(18)31569-1. doi: 10.1016/j.cell.2018.11.044. PubMed 30639098.
Backbone
  Vector backbone: pMSCV
  Vector type: Mammalian Expression, Retroviral
Growth in bacteria
  Bacterial resistance: Ampicillin, 100 μg/mL
  Growth temperature: 37°C
  Growth strain: NEB Stable
  Copy number: High Copy
Gene/Insert
  Gene/Insert name: Lrrc40
  Species: M. musculus (mouse)
  Mutation: The insert is truncated - deletion of bp 334-407 resulting in truncation after amino acid D111
  Entrez Gene: Lrrc40 (a.k.a. 2610040E16Rik, AI837674)
Terms and licenses: Academic/Nonprofit Terms; Industry Terms: Not Available to Industry
How to cite: MSCV-Lrrc40-trunc-IRES-BFP was a gift from Sarah Teichmann (Addgene plasmid # 117268 ; http://n2t.net/addgene:117268 ; RRID:Addgene_117268)
