[The description below was written by a language model from this plasmid's Addgene catalogue record and pLannotate feature annotations shown in this document.]
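Description:
MSCV-Lrrc40-trunc-IRES-BFP is a gammaretroviral expression plasmid built on the pMSCV backbone for overexpressing a truncated form of mouse Lrrc40 in mammalian cells. It is maintained in E. coli through a high-copy ColE1/pUC-type origin and selected with ampicillin via the β-lactamase gene. The remaining bacterial annotations (lac promoter/operator, and fragments of lacI, lacZα, rop, bom and TcR) appear to be non-functional cloning remnants of the backbone.

The proviral cassette is flanked by 5' and 3' long terminal repeats from murine embryonic stem cell virus. The 5' LTR acts as the promoter for the genomic transcript. It is followed by the Ψ packaging signal and a truncated, start-codon-less MMLV gag segment, which together promote efficient encapsidation of the RNA when gag, pol and env are supplied in trans by packaging cells. Downstream lies the Lrrc40 insert, which the feature table detects as two separate fragments. The catalogue entry states that base pairs 334–407 are deleted, truncating the protein after residue D111. The annotated gap between the fragments is wider than that stated deletion, and the record does not explain the difference. An EMCV IRES then drives cap-independent translation of EBFP2 from the same transcript, so blue fluorescence marks transduced cells.

According to the record, this construct came from work on genome-wide CRISPR screens in T helper cells. Despite the truncation, it appeared to produce the same differentially expressed genes in Th2 cells as the full-length MSCV-Lrrc40-IRES-BFP counterpart.
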