Features (pLannotate 1.2.2; 21 found; start..end, strand, type, name):
      1..517     +  LTR            5' LTR: 5' long terminal repeat from murine embryonic stem cell virus
    581..922     +  misc_feature   MESV Ψ: packaging signal of murine embryonic stem cell virus
    989..1405    +  CDS            gag (truncated): truncated Moloney murine leukemia virus (MMLV) gag gene lacking the start codon
   1442..1768    +  CDS            Lrrc40 (fragment): LRC40_MOUSE - Experimental evidence at protein level: Swiss-Prot protein existence level 1. From Mus musculus (Mouse).
   2013..3173    +  CDS            Lrrc40 (fragment): LRC40_MOUSE - Experimental evidence at protein level: Swiss-Prot protein existence level 1. From Mus musculus (Mouse).
   3201..3761    +  misc_feature   IRES: internal ribosome entry site (IRES) of the encephalomyocarditis virus (EMCV)
   3764..4483    +  CDS            EBFP2: enhanced blue variant of GFP (Ai et al., 2007) mammalian codon-optimized
   4494..4524    +  misc_feature   MCS (fragment): pUC18/19 multiple cloning site
   4644..5158    +  LTR            3' LTR: 3' long terminal repeat from murine embryonic stem cell virus
   5320..5336    -  protein_bind   lac operator: The lac repressor binds to the lac operator to inhibit transcription in E. coli. This inhibition can be relieved by adding lactose or isopropyl-β-D-thiogalactopyranoside (IPTG). lac repressor encoded by lacI
   5344..5374    -  promoter       lac promoter: promoter for the E. coli lac operon
   5389..5410    -  protein_bind   CAP binding site: CAP binding activates transcription in the presence of cAMP. E. coli catabolite activator protein
   5423..5515    -  CDS            lacI (fragment): lac repressor; lacI; The lac repressor binds to the lac operator to inhibit transcription in E. coli. This inhibition can be relieved by adding lactose or isopropyl-β-D-thiogalactopyranoside (IPTG).
   5698..6286    -  rep_origin     ori: high-copy-number ColE1/pMB1/pBR322/pUC origin of replication
   6457..7317    -  CDS            AmpR: β-lactamase; bla; confers resistance to ampicillin, carbenicillin, and related antibiotics
   7318..7422    -  promoter       AmpR promoter: bla
   7517..7552    +  CDS            rop (fragment): Rop protein, which maintains plasmids at low copy number; rop
   7654..7753    +  misc_feature   bom (fragment): basis of mobility region from pBR322
   7759..7908    -  CDS            lacZα (fragment): LacZα fragment of β-galactosidase; lacZ fragment
   7908..8109    -  CDS            TcR (fragment): tetracycline efflux protein; tet; confers resistance to tetracycline
   8110..8208    +  CDS            env (fragment): murine leukemia virus gPr80 envelope polyprotein precursor; env; proteolytically cleaved into gp70SU and p15TM subunits
>Addgene plasmid #117268 | MSCV-Lrrc40-trunc-IRES-BFP | addgene full sequence | sequence record 240347 | Addgene NGS Result
AATGAAAGACCCCACCTGTAGGTTTGGCAAGCTAGCTTAAGTAACGCCATTTTGCAAGGCATGGAAAATA
CATAACTGAGAATAGAGAAGTTCAGATCAAGGTTAGGAACAGAGAGACAGCAGAATATGGGCCAAACAGG
ATATCTGTGGTAAGCAGTTCCTGCCCCGGCTCAGGGCCAAGAACAGATGGTCCCCAGATGCGGTCCCGCC
CTCAGCAGTTTCTAGAGAACCATCAGATGTTTCCAGGGTGCCCCAAGGACCTGAAATGACCCTGTGCCTT
ATTTGAACTAACCAATCAGTTCGCTTCTCGCTTCTGTTCGCGCGCTTCTGCTCCCCGAGCTCAATAAAAG
AGCCCACAACCCCTCACTCGGCGCGCCAGTCCTCCGATAGACTGCGTCGCCCGGGTACCCGTATTCCCAA
TAAAGCCTCTTGCTGTTTGCATCCGAATCGTGGACTCGCTGATCCTTGGGAGGGTCTCCTCAGATTGATT
GACTGCCCACCTCGGGGGTCTTTCATTTGGAGGTTCCACCGAGATTTGGAGACCCCTGCCCAGGGACCAC
CGACCCCCCCGCCGGGAGGTAAGCTGGCCAGCGGTCGTTTCGTGTCTGTCTCTGTCTTTGTGCGTGTTTG
TGCCGGCATCTAATGTTTGCGCCTGCGTCTGTACTAGTTAGCTAACTAGCTCTGTATCTGGCGGACCCGT
GGTGGAACTGACGAGTTCTGAACACCCGGCCGCAACCCTGGGAGACGTCCCAGGGACTTTGGGGGCCGTT
TTTGTGGCCCGACCTGAGGAAGGGAGTCGATGTGGAATCCGACCCCGTCAGGATATGTGGTTCTGGTAGG
AGACGAGAACCTAAAACAGTTCCCGCCTCCGTCTGAATTTTTGCTTTCGGTTTGGAACCGAAGCCGCGCG
TCTTGTCTGCTGCAGCGCTGCAGCATCGTTCTGTGTTGTCTCTGTCTGACTGTGTTTCTGTATTTGTCTG
AAAATTAGGGCCAGACTGTTACCACTCCCTTAAGTTTGACCTTAGGTCACTGGAAAGATGTCGAGCGGAT
CGCTCACAACCAGTCGGTAGATGTCAAGAAGAGACGTTGGGTTACCTTCTGCTCTGCAGAATGGCCAACC
TTTAACGTCGGATGGCCGCGAGACGGCACCTTTAACCGAGACCTCATCACCCAGGTTAAGATCAAGGTCT
TTTCACCTGGCCCGCATGGACACCCAGACCAGGTCCCCTACATCGTGACCTGGGAAGCCTTGGCTTTTGA
CCCCCCTCCCTGGGTCAAGCCCTTTGTACACCCTAAGCCTCCGCCTCCTCTTCCTCCATCCGCCCCGTCT
CTCCCCCTTGAACCTCCTCGTTCGACCCCGCCTCGATCCTCCCTTTATCCAGCCCTCACTCCTTCTCTAG
GCGCCGGAATTCAGATCTTACGTAGCTAGCGGATCTTAACCATGTCGCGCCAGCTGAGAGCCCCTAGGTT
TGACCCTCGTGCGGGATTCCACGCGGAGGGCAAGGACAGAGGCCCCTCTGTTCCCCAGGGCCTGCTGAAG
GCAGCGAGAAGCAGCGGCCAACTCAACTTGGCGGGAAGGAACCTCGGGGAAGTCCCTCAGTGTGTTTGGA
GAATAAATGTGGACATTCCTGAAGAGGCTAATCAGAATCTTTCATTCAGTTCTACTGAACGATGGTGGGA
TCAGACAGATCTGACCAAACTCATCATCTCCAGCAATAAACTTCAGTCTCTCTCTGATGACCTCCGACTC
TTGCCTGCCCTTACTGTTCTTGATCCATAACAAACTGAAAATACTGCCTGAAGAAATTACAAGCTTAAAA
AACCTGAGGACGCTGCACCTCCAGCACAATGAGCTGACTTGCATCCCCGAGGGATTTGAGCATCTTTCCT
GCTTAGAAGATTTAGATCTTTCAAGCAATCGTCTTGCAACTGTGCCTGCTGATTTTGCTTTGCTGTCCAG
TCTGTTGCGACTCAATCTTTCCAGTAACCAGCTGAAGAATTTGCCAGCAGAAATAAGCAGAATGAAAAGA
TTAAAGCACTTGGATTGTGATGCCAATCTCCTGGAGACTGTGCCTCCTGATGTGGGTAGCATGGAATCAC
TGGAATTGCTTTATTTGCGGAGGAATAAATTGCGTGTTCTACCTGAATTTCCTTCTTGTAGGCAGCTAAA
GGAATTACACCTAGCTGAAAACCAGATAGAGAAGTTAGGGGCAGAGCATCTTCAGCACCTGCAGGCCATC
CTTGTCCTGGATCTAAGGGGCAATAAGCTGCGGTCTGTCCCTGAGGAAATGGCCCTGCTGCAGTCTTTGG
AAAGGCTTGACCTGAGCAACAATGATATTAGTAGTCTGCCCTGCTCATTGGGAAATCTTCATTTGAAATT
CCTGGCACTAGAAGGAAATCCTCTAAGAACCATTCGAAGAGAAATTATAGCTAAAGGAACTCAAGAAGTT
CTAAAATACCTGCGCAGCAAGATCAAAGATGATAGAACCAATCAAAATGATTCTGTTCCTGAGACTGCCA
TGACACTACCAAGTGAAGCCAGAGTCAATATCCATGCCATAGCCACACTAAAGCTGCTAGATTATAGTGA
TAAACAAGCAACCTTGATTCCTGATGACCTATTTGATGCCACAAAAACGACCCTCATCACTTCCATCAAC
TTCAGCAAAAATCAGCTGTGCGAGATTCCACAAAGGATTGTTGAGCTGAAGGAAATGGTGTTGGATATCA
ACCTCAGTTTTAACAAGCTTTCATTTATATCCCACGAGTTATGCTTGCTTCAGAAATTGACATTTTTAGA
TTTAAGGAATAATTTTTTAAGTTCTTTGCCTGAAGAGATGTCATCACTGACAAAACTGCAAACGATCAAT
CTTTCCTTTAACAGGTTCAAAGTGTTTCCTGAAGTTCTGTATCGAATCTCCACACTGGAAGCGGTTCTGA
TCAGTAACAATCAGGTTGGCTCTGTGGACCCTCAGAAGATGAAGCTGATGGAAAATCTGAATACTTTAGA
CCTTCAAAACAATGACCTTTTGCAGATTCCCCCAGAGCTTGGGAACTGTGTGCAGCTACGGACACTACTG
CTAGATGGAAATCCATTCCGAGTTCCTCGAGCGGCCATATTAATGAAAGGCACAGCTGCTGTGCTGGAGT
ATTTGAGAGATCGAATCCCTGCCTGATAGGCTCGAGCGGGATCAATTCCGCCCCCCCCCTAACGTTACTG
GCCGAAGCCGCTTGGAATAAGGCCGGTGTGCGTTTGTCTATATGTTATTTTCCACCATATTGCCGTCTTT
TGGCAATGTGAGGGCCCGGAAACCTGGCCCTGTCTTCTTGACGAGCATTCCTAGGGGTCTTTCCCCTCTC
GCCAAAGGAATGCAAGGTCTGTTGAATGTCGTGAAGGAAGCAGTTCCTCTGGAAGCTTCTTGAAGACAAA
CAACGTCTGTAGCGACCCTTTGCAGGCAGCGGAACCCCCCACCTGGCGACAGGTGCCTCTGCGGCCAAAA
GCCACGTGTATAAGATACACCTGCAAAGGCGGCACAACCCCAGTGCCACGTTGTGAGTTGGATAGTTGTG
GAAAGAGTCAAATGGCTCTCCTCAAGCGTATTCAACAAGGGGCTGAAGGATGCCCAGAAGGTACCCCATT
GTATGGGATCTGATCTGGGGCCTCGGTGCACATGCTTTACATGTGTTTAGTCGAGGTTAAAAAAACGTCT
AGGCCCCCCGAACCACGGGGACGTGGTTTTCCTTTGAAAAACACGATAATACCATGGTGAGCAAGGGCGA
GGAGCTGTTCACCGGGGTGGTGCCCATCCTGGTCGAGCTGGACGGCGACGTAAACGGCCACAAGTTCAGC
GTGAGGGGCGAGGGCGAGGGCGATGCCACCAACGGCAAGCTGACCCTGAAGTTCATCTGCACCACCGGCA
AGCTGCCCGTGCCCTGGCCCACCCTCGTGACCACCCTGAGCCACGGCGTGCAGTGCTTCGCCCGCTACCC
CGACCACATGAAGCAGCACGACTTCTTCAAGTCCGCCATGCCCGAAGGCTACGTCCAGGAGCGCACCATC
TTCTTCAAGGACGACGGCACCTACAAGACCCGCGCCGAGGTGAAGTTCGAGGGCGACACCCTGGTGAACC
GCATCGAGCTGAAGGGCGTCGACTTCAAGGAGGACGGCAACATCCTGGGGCACAAGCTGGAGTACAACTT
CAACAGCCACAACATCTATATCATGGCCGTCAAGCAGAAGAACGGCATCAAGGTGAACTTCAAGATCCGC
CACAACGTGGAGGACGGCAGCGTGCAGCTCGCCGACCACTACCAGCAGAACACCCCCATCGGCGACGGCC
CCGTGCTGCTGCCCGACAGCCACTACCTGAGCACCCAGTCCGTGCTGAGCAAAGACCCCAACGAGAAGCG
CGATCACATGGTCCTGCTGGAGTTCCGCACCGCCGCCGGGATCACTCTCGGCATGGACGAGCTGTACAAG
TAAGCGGCCGCGACTCTAGAGTCGACCTGCAGGCATGCAAGCTTCAGGTAGCCGGCTAACGTTAACAACC
GGTACCTCTAGAACTATAGCTAGCATGCGCAAATTTAAAGCGCTGATATCGATAAAATAAAAGATTTTAT
TTAGTCTCCAGAAAAAGGGGGGAATGAAAGACCCCACCTGTAGGTTTGGCAAGCTAGCTTAAGTAACGCC
ATTTTGCAAGGCATGGAAAATACATAACTGAGAATAGAGAAGTTCAGATCAAGGTTAGGAACAGAGAGAC
AGCAGAATATGGGCCAAACAGGATATCTGTGGTAAGCAGTTCCTGCCCCGGCTCAGGGCCAAGAACAGAT
GGTCCCCAGATGCGGTCCCGCCCTCAGCAGTTTCTAGAGAACCATCAGATGTTTCCAGGGTGCCCCAAGG
ACCTGAAATGACCCTGTGCCTTATTTGAACTAACCAATCAGTTCGCTTCTCGCTTCTGTTCGCGCGCTTC
TGCTCCCCGAGCTCAATAAAAGAGCCCACAACCCCTCACTCGGCGCGCCAGTCCTCCGATAGACTGCGTC
GCCCGGGTACCCGTGTATCCAATAAACCCTCTTGCAGTTGCATCCGACTTGTGGTCTCGCTGTTCCTTGG
GAGGGTCTCCTCTGAGTGATTGACTACCCGTCAGCGGGGGTCTTTCATGGGTAACAGTTTCTTGAAGTTG
GAGAACAACATTCTGAGGGTAGGAGTCGAATATTAAGTAATCCTGACTCAATTAGCCACTGTTTTGAATC
CACATACTCCAATACTCCTGAAATAGTTCATTATGGACAGCGCAGAAAGAGCTGGGGAGAATTGTGAAAT
TGTTATCCGCTCACAATTCCACACAACATACGAGCCGGAAGCATAAAGTGTAAAGCCTGGGGTGCCTAAT
GAGTGAGCTAACTCACATTAATTGCGTTGCGCTCACTGCCCGCTTTCCAGTCGGGAAACCTGTCGTGCCA
GCTGCATTAATGAATCGGCCAACGCGCGGGGAGAGGCGGTTTGCGTATTGGGCGCTCTTCCGCTTCCTCG
CTCACTGACTCGCTGCGCTCGGTCGTTCGGCTGCGGCGAGCGGTATCAGCTCACTCAAAGGCGGTAATAC
GGTTATCCACAGAATCAGGGGATAACGCAGGAAAGAACATGTGAGCAAAAGGCCAGCAAAAGGCCAGGAA
CCGTAAAAAGGCCGCGTTGCTGGCGTTTTTCCATAGGCTCCGCCCCCCTGACGAGCATCACAAAAATCGA
CGCTCAAGTCAGAGGTGGCGAAACCCGACAGGACTATAAAGATACCAGGCGTTTCCCCCTGGAAGCTCCC
TCGTGCGCTCTCCTGTTCCGACCCTGCCGCTTACCGGATACCTGTCCGCCTTTCTCCCTTCGGGAAGCGT
GGCGCTTTCTCATAGCTCACGCTGTAGGTATCTCAGTTCGGTGTAGGTCGTTCGCTCCAAGCTGGGCTGT
GTGCACGAACCCCCCGTTCAGCCCGACCGCTGCGCCTTATCCGGTAACTATCGTCTTGAGTCCAACCCGG
TAAGACACGACTTATCGCCACTGGCAGCAGCCACTGGTAACAGGATTAGCAGAGCGAGGTATGTAGGCGG
TGCTACAGAGTTCTTGAAGTGGTGGCCTAACTACGGCTACACTAGAAGAACAGTATTTGGTATCTGCGCT
CTGCTGAAGCCAGTTACCTTCGGAAAAAGAGTTGGTAGCTCTTGATCCGGCAAACAAACCACCGCTGGTA
GCGGTGGTTTTTTTGTTTGCAAGCAGCAGATTACGCGCAGAAAAAAAGGATCTCAAGAAGATCCTTTGAT
CTTTTCTACGGGGTCTGACGCTCAGTGGAACGAAAACTCACGTTAAGGGATTTTGGTCATGAGATTATCA
AAAAGGATCTTCACCTAGATCCTTTTAAATTAAAAATGAAGTTTTAAATCAATCTAAAGTATATATGAGT
AAACTTGGTCTGACAGTTACCAATGCTTAATCAGTGAGGCACCTATCTCAGCGATCTGTCTATTTCGTTC
ATCCATAGTTGCCTGACTCCCCGTCGTGTAGATAACTACGATACGGGAGGGCTTACCATCTGGCCCCAGT
GCTGCAATGATACCGCGAGACCCACGCTCACCGGCTCCAGATTTATCAGCAATAAACCAGCCAGCCGGAA
GGGCCGAGCGCAGAAGTGGTCCTGCAACTTTATCCGCCTCCATCCAGTCTATTAATTGTTGCCGGGAAGC
TAGAGTAAGTAGTTCGCCAGTTAATAGTTTGCGCAACGTTGTTGCCATTGCTACAGGCATCGTGGTGTCA
CGCTCGTCGTTTGGTATGGCTTCATTCAGCTCCGGTTCCCAACGATCAAGGCGAGTTACATGATCCCCCA
TGTTGTGCAAAAAAGCGGTTAGCTCCTTCGGTCCTCCGATCGTTGTCAGAAGTAAGTTGGCCGCAGTGTT
ATCACTCATGGTTATGGCAGCACTGCATAATTCTCTTACTGTCATGCCATCCGTAAGATGCTTTTCTGTG
ACTGGTGAGTACTCAACCAAGTCATTCTGAGAATAGTGTATGCGGCGACCGAGTTGCTCTTGCCCGGCGT
CAATACGGGATAATACCGCGCCACATAGCAGAACTTTAAAAGTGCTCATCATTGGAAAACGTTCTTCGGG
GCGAAAACTCTCAAGGATCTTACCGCTGTTGAGATCCAGTTCGATGTAACCCACTCGTGCACCCAACTGA
TCTTCAGCATCTTTTACTTTCACCAGCGTTTCTGGGTGAGCAAAAACAGGAAGGCAAAATGCCGCAAAAA
AGGGAATAAGGGCGACACGGAAATGTTGAATACTCATACTCTTCCTTTTTCAATATTATTGAAGCATTTA
TCAGGGTTATTGTCTCATGAGCGGATACATATTTGAATGTATTTAGAAAAATAAACAAATAGGGGTTCCG
CGCACATTTCCCCGAAAAGTGCCACCTGACGTCTAAGAAACCATTATTATCATGACATTAACCTATAAAA
ATAGGCGTATCACGAGGCCCTTTCGTCTCGCGCGTTTCGGTGATGACGGTGAAAACCTCTGACACATGCA
GCTCCCGGAGACGGTCACAGCTTGTCTGTAAGCGGATGCCGGGAGCAGACAAGCCCGTCAGGGCGCGTCA
GCGGGTGTTGGCGGGTGTCGGGGCTGGCTTAACTATGCGGCATCAGAGCAGATTGTACTGAGAGTGCACC
ATATGCGGTGTGAAATACCGCACAGATGCGTAAGGAGAAAATACCGCATCAGGCGCCATTCGCCATTCAG
GCTGCGCAACTGTTGGGAAGGGCGATCGGTGCGGGCCTCTTCGCTATTACGCCAGCTGGCGAAAGGGGGA
TGTGCTGCAAGGCGATTAAGTTGGGTAACGCCAGGGTTTTCCCAGTCACGACGTTGTAAAACGACGGCGC
AAGGAATGGTGCATGCAAGGAGATGGCGCCCAACAGTCCCCCGGCCACGGGGCCTGCCACCATACCCACG
CCGAAACAAGCGCTCATGAGCCCGAAGTGGCGAGCCCGATCTTCCCCATCGGTGATGTCGGCGATATAGG
CGCCAGCAACCGCACCTGTGGCGCCGGTGATGCCGGCCACGATGCGTCCGGCGTAGAGGCGATTAGTCCA
ATTTGTTAAAGACAGGATATCAGTGGTCCAGGCTCTAGTTTTGACTCAACAATATCACCAGCTGAAGCCT
ATAGAGTACGAGCCATAGATAAAATAAAAGATTTTATTTAGTCTCCAGAAAAAGGGGGG
